>Addgene plasmid #13837 | pTV-Nanog Bgeo | addgene partial sequence | sequence record 20068 | T3 5'-GCAATTAACCCTCACTAAAGG-3'
GGTGGCGGCCGCCAGTGTGATGGATATCTGCAGAATTCGCCCTTAGGGTCTGCTACTGAGATGCTCTGCA
CAGAGGCTGGTAAGGAATTCAGTCCCCGAAGAACCCAGTAAATTAGGGTAAGAGTAGAAAAAACGGGCTG
AAGGGTTATTGCTTCTTTATGAACCGTAGTAGTCATTAACATAAGCGGGTGTCCTTATCACTCTTCTGGA
AACCCCTCTGAGTTTGACCGGTGATACGTTGGCCTTCTAGTCTGAAATAGAGATCCGGGACACAGGACGG
AGCAATATAAGGCTCTTGTGTGTATTTGAGAACCTAAATATTTGGGCTCTTTGGAATATGTTCGGGGGCA
GTGAGTGGTGTCTTCAGTAGCAGGGAGACCTAACATCCTAGCTTGGAATGAGCACCCCATTTTTTTGGTG
AGGTTATACAGTTAGTTTGCAATTTGCCCAAATGGCCGTTTTCTCCAGCAGAAGCAGTTAGCATTTCTCT
CAACCTTTGGGAATATGGATGTCACTTAGCAGTTCTGGGTTTGTGAGCTCAGTGCTCCTTCCAAACCCCA
AACAAGTGTACACAGTTTAAGTCATTCATTCTTATAGCTAGCATCTGGAGCCAAGGTCTGAAGCTCATTG
TCTGTACAGAGTCAGCCCAGTACTCAGGCTTGTAAATG
