[The description below was written by a language model from this plasmid's Addgene catalogue record.]
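Description:
pTV-Nanog Bgeo is a gene-targeting vector for the mouse Nanog locus, built in the pBluescript SK phagemid backbone (about 3 kb). It is maintained in E. coli as a high-copy plasmid under ampicillin selection. The roughly 11 kb insert, cloned between NotI and XhoI sites that both remain intact, consists of an IRES-βgeo-polyA cassette flanked on either side by mouse genomic sequence homologous to Nanog. Although the catalogue lists it as a mammalian expression and beta-gal vector, its architecture is that of a homologous recombination construct rather than a self-contained expression plasmid. No independent promoter for the cassette is stated in the record.

The homology arms direct integration of the cassette into the endogenous Nanog gene in mouse cells. βgeo is a fusion of β-galactosidase and neomycin phosphotransferase, so a single open reading frame provides both a lacZ reporter and G418 resistance. The internal ribosome entry site allows it to be translated from a transcript initiated at the targeted locus, and the polyadenylation signal terminates that transcript. With such a design, drug resistance and reporter activity would be expected to depend on transcription of the locus into which the cassette has inserted. This favours recovery of correctly targeted clones in cells where Nanog is active, such as embryonic stem cells, and lets β-gal staining report Nanog expression. The associated publication concerns the requirement for Nanog in maintaining pluripotency in mouse epiblast and ES cells, consistent with use of this vector to disrupt or tag the gene. The record does not give the exact extent of the homology arms, which Nanog exons are replaced, or whether a negative selection marker is present, and no feature table was provided to confirm these details.
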