Addgene plasmid #13837: pTV-Nanog Bgeo
Depositing lab: Shinya Yamanaka. Depositing organization: Kyoto University, Center for iPS Cell Research and Application. Publication: The homeoprotein Nanog is required for maintenance of pluripotency in mouse epiblast and ES cells. Mitsui K, Tokuzawa Y, Itoh H, Segawa K, Murakami M, Takahashi K, Maruyama M, Maeda M, Yamanaka S. Cell. 2003 May 30. 113(5):631-42. 10.1016/S0092-8674(03)00393-3 PubMed 12787504.
Backbone
  Vector backbone: pBluescript SK
  Backbone manufacturer: Stratagene
  Backbone size w/o insert (bp): 3000
  Vector type: Mammalian Expression ; Beta-gal
  Selectable markers: Neomycin (select with G418)
Growth in bacteria
  Bacterial resistance: Ampicillin, 100 μg/mL
  Growth temperature: 37°C
  Growth strain: DH5alpha
  Copy number: High Copy
Gene/Insert
  Gene/Insert name: IRES-Bgeo-pA cassette flanked by Nanog homologous regions (alt name: Nanog)
  Species: M. musculus (mouse)
  Insert size (bp): 11000
  Mutation: None
  Entrez Gene: Nanog (a.k.a. 2410002E02Rik, ENK, Stm1, ecat4)
  Cloning method: Restriction Enzyme; 5′ cloning site NotI (not destroyed); 3′ cloning site XhoI (not destroyed)
  Sequencing primers: 5′ T3
Terms and licenses: Academic/Nonprofit Terms; Industry Terms: Not Available to Industry
How to cite: pTV-Nanog Bgeo was a gift from Shinya Yamanaka (Addgene plasmid # 13837 ; http://n2t.net/addgene:13837 ; RRID:Addgene_13837)
